Addgene plasmid #64769: pTW040
Purpose: For integration of Cre recombinase at the yeast HIS3 locus orthe CYC1 terminator
Depositing lab: Fred van Leeuwen. Depositing organization: Netherlands Cancer Institute. Publication: Recombination-induced tag exchange (RITE) cassette series to monitor protein dynamics in Saccharomyces cerevisiae. Terweij M, van Welsem T, van Deventer S, Verzijlbergen KF, Menendez-Benito V, Ontoso D, San-Segundo P, Neefjes J, van Leeuwen F. G3 (Bethesda). 2013 Aug 7;3(8):1261-72. doi: 10.1534/g3.113.006213. PubMed 23708297.
Backbone
  Vector backbone: pRS303
  Vector type: Yeast Expression
Growth in bacteria
  Bacterial resistance: Ampicillin, 100 μg/mL
  Growth temperature: 37°C
  Growth strain: DH5alpha
  Copy number: Unknown
Gene/Insert
  Gene/Insert name: Cre-EBD78
  Promoter: TDH3
  Tag / fusion protein: fused to the human Estrogen Binding Domain (EBD), which makes the nuclear activity of Cre dependent on the hormone b-estradiol (C terminal on insert)
  Cloning method: Restriction Enzyme; 5′ cloning site PvuII (destroyed during cloning); 3′ cloning site PvuII (destroyed during cloning)
  Sequencing primers: 5′ GPDpro-F; 3′ CYC1
Terms and licenses: Academic/Nonprofit Terms; Industry Terms: Not Available to Industry
How to cite: pTW040 was a gift from Fred van Leeuwen (Addgene plasmid # 64769 ; http://n2t.net/addgene:64769 ; RRID:Addgene_64769)
