[The description below was written by a language model from this plasmid's Addgene catalogue record and the feature table of its GenBank file.]
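Description:
pTW040 is a 7.9 kb yeast integrating plasmid built on pRS303, designed to place a hormone-regulated Cre recombinase into the Saccharomyces cerevisiae genome. As a pRS303 derivative it carries no annotated yeast replication origin or centromere, so stable transformants arise only by homologous recombination. The record names the HIS3 locus or the CYC1 terminator as the intended targeting sites. The HIS3 gene with its own promoter serves as the auxotrophic marker for selection in his3 strains. In E. coli the plasmid is maintained through a high-copy ColE1/pUC-type origin and the ampicillin resistance gene (bla), and an f1 origin is also present.

The payload is Cre-EBD78, in which the bacteriophage P1 Cre recombinase is fused at its C terminus to the human estrogen binding domain. According to the record this makes the nuclear activity of Cre dependent on β-estradiol, so recombination at loxP sites can be switched on by adding hormone. Expression is driven by the strong constitutive TDH3 (GPD) promoter and terminated by the CYC1 terminator. The feature table annotates only the Cre coding region and a GPD promoter primer site. The TDH3 promoter and the EBD portion are not annotated as features, although the unannotated stretch between Cre and the terminator is consistent with the fusion partner. The cassette was inserted at PvuII sites that were destroyed in cloning, and it brought along a second copy of pBluescript-type polylinker elements, so the T7, T3 and lac promoter sequences appear twice.

The plasmid belongs to the recombination-induced tag exchange (RITE) toolkit, where inducible Cre swaps epitope or fluorescent tags on endogenous proteins to distinguish old from newly made protein and follow protein dynamics.
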