LOCUS       Exported 7915 bp ds-DNA circular SYN 12-MAY-2021
DEFINITION  For integration of Cre recombinase at the yeast HIS3 locus orthe
            CYC1 terminator.
ACCESSION   .
VERSION     .
KEYWORDS    pTW040
SOURCE      synthetic DNA construct
  ORGANISM  synthetic DNA construct
REFERENCE   1 (bases 1 to 7915)
  AUTHORS   Terweij M, van Welsem T, van Deventer S, Verzijlbergen KF,
            Menendez-Benito V, Ontoso D, San-Segundo P, Neefjes J, van Leeuwen F
  TITLE     Recombination-induced tag exchange (RITE) cassette series to monitor
            protein dynamics in Saccharomyces cerevisiae.
  JOURNAL   G3 (Bethesda). 2013 Aug 7;3(8):1261-72. doi: 10.1534/g3.113.006213.
  PUBMED    23708297
REFERENCE   2 (bases 1 to 7915)
  AUTHORS   .
  TITLE     Direct Submission
  JOURNAL   Exported May 12, 2021 from SnapGene Server 1.1.58
            http://www.snapgene.com
FEATURES             Location/Qualifiers
     source          1..7915
                     /organism="synthetic DNA construct"
                     /mol_type="other DNA"
     primer_bind     complement(29..51)
                     /label=pGEX 3'
                     /note="pGEX vectors, reverse primer"
     primer_bind     151..170
                     /label=pRS-marker
                     /note="pRS vectors, use to sequence yeast selectable
                     marker"
     promoter        317..504
                     /gene="S. cerevisiae HIS3"
                     /label=HIS3 promoter
     CDS             505..1167
                     /codon_start=1
                     /gene="S. cerevisiae HIS3"
                     /product="imidazoleglycerol-phosphate dehydratase, required
                     for histidine biosynthesis"
                     /label=HIS3
                     /note="yeast auxotrophic marker"
                     /translation="MTEQKALVKRITNETKIQIAISLKGGPLAIEHSIFPEKEAEAVAE
                     QATQSQVINVHTGIGFLDHMIHALAKHSGWSLIVECIGDLHIDDHHTTEDCGIALGQAF
                     KEALGAVRGVKRFGSGFAPLDEALSRAVVDLSNRPYAVVELGLQREKVGDLSCEMIPHF
                     LESFAEASRITLHVDCLRGKNDHHRSESAFKALAVAIREATSPNGTNDVPSTKGVLM"
     rep_origin      complement(1427..1882)
                     /direction=LEFT
                     /label=f1 ori
                     /note="f1 bacteriophage origin of replication; arrow
                     indicates direction of (+) strand synthesis"
     primer_bind     complement(1564..1585)
                     /label=F1ori-F
                     /note="F1 origin, forward primer"
     primer_bind     1776..1795
                     /label=F1ori-R
                     /note="F1 origin, reverse primer"
     primer_bind     2027..2043
                     /label=M13 fwd
                     /note="common sequencing primer, one of multiple similar
                     variants"
     promoter        2050..2068
                     /label=T7 promoter
                     /note="promoter for bacteriophage T7 RNA polymerase"
     primer_bind     2101..2117
                     /label=SK primer
                     /note="common sequencing primer, one of multiple similar
                     variants"
     primer_bind     2101..2117
                     /label=pBluescriptSK
                     /note="For pBluescript vector"
     promoter        2209..2239
                     /label=lac promoter
                     /note="promoter for the E. coli lac operon"
     protein_bind    2247..2263
                     /label=lac operator
                     /bound_moiety="lac repressor encoded by lacI"
                     /note="The lac repressor binds to the lac operator to
                     inhibit transcription in E. coli. This inhibition can be
                     relieved by adding lactose or
                     isopropyl-beta-D-thiogalactopyranoside (IPTG)."
     primer_bind     2271..2287
                     /label=M13 rev
                     /note="common sequencing primer, one of multiple similar
                     variants"
     primer_bind     2306..2326
                     /label=T3
                     /note="T3 promoter, forward primer"
     promoter        2308..2326
                     /label=T3 promoter
                     /note="promoter for bacteriophage T3 RNA polymerase"
     primer_bind     2933..2956
                     /label=GPDpro-F
                     /note="S. cerevisiae GPD promoter, forward primer"
     CDS             3046..4074
                     /codon_start=1
                     /product="site-specific recombinase"
                     /label=Cre
                     /note="Cre is a site-specific recombinase from
                     bacteriophage P1. Recombination occurs at loxP sequences."
                     /translation="MSNLLTVHQNLPALPVDATSDEVRKNLMDMFRDRQAFSEHTWKML
                     LSVCRSWAAWCKLNNRKWFPAEPEDVRDYLLYLQARGLAVKTIQQHLGQLNMLHRRSGL
                     PRPSDSNAVSLVMRRIRKENVDAGERAKQALAFERTDFDQVRSLMENSDRCQDIRNLAF
                     LGIAYNTLLRIAEIARIRVKDISRTDGGRMLIHIGRTKTLVSTAGVEKALSLGVTKLVE
                     RWISVSGVADDPNNYLFCRVRKNGVAAPSATSQLSTRALEGIFEAAHRLIYGAEDDSGQ
                     RYLAWSGHSARVGAARDMARAGVSIPEIMQAGGWTNVNIVMNYIRNLDSETGAMVVLLE
                     DGD"
     terminator      5199..5446
                     /gene="S. cerevisiae CYC1"
                     /label=CYC1 terminator
                     /note="transcription terminator for CYC1"
     primer_bind     complement(5215..5233)
                     /label=CYC1
                     /note="CYC1 transcription termination signal, reverse
                     primer"
     promoter        complement(5465..5483)
                     /label=T7 promoter
                     /note="promoter for bacteriophage T7 RNA polymerase"
     primer_bind     complement(5493..5509)
                     /label=M13 fwd
                     /note="common sequencing primer, one of multiple similar
                     variants"
     primer_bind     complement(5609..5625)
                     /label=KS primer
                     /note="common sequencing primer, one of multiple similar
                     variants"
     primer_bind     complement(5610..5626)
                     /label=pBluescriptKS
                     /note="For pBluescript vector"
     promoter        complement(5655..5673)
                     /label=T3 promoter
                     /note="promoter for bacteriophage T3 RNA polymerase"
     primer_bind     complement(5694..5710)
                     /label=M13 rev
                     /note="common sequencing primer, one of multiple similar
                     variants"
     protein_bind    5718..5734
                     /label=lac operator
                     /bound_moiety="lac repressor encoded by lacI"
                     /note="The lac repressor binds to the lac operator to
                     inhibit transcription in E. coli. This inhibition can be
                     relieved by adding lactose or
                     isopropyl-beta-D-thiogalactopyranoside (IPTG)."
     promoter        complement(5742..5772)
                     /label=lac promoter
                     /note="promoter for the E. coli lac operon"
     primer_bind     complement(5925..5942)
                     /label=L4440
                     /note="L4440 vector, forward primer"
     rep_origin      complement(6096..6684)
                     /direction=LEFT
                     /label=ori
                     /note="high-copy-number ColE1/pMB1/pBR322/pUC origin of
                     replication"
     primer_bind     complement(6176..6195)
                     /label=pBR322ori-F
                     /note="pBR322 origin, forward primer"
     CDS             complement(6855..7715)
                     /codon_start=1
                     /gene="bla"
                     /product="beta-lactamase"
                     /label=AmpR
                     /note="confers resistance to ampicillin, carbenicillin, and
                     related antibiotics"
                     /translation="MSIQHFRVALIPFFAAFCLPVFAHPETLVKVKDAEDQLGARVGYI
                     ELDLNSGKILESFRPEERFPMMSTFKVLLCGAVLSRIDAGQEQLGRRIHYSQNDLVEYS
                     PVTEKHLTDGMTVRELCSAAITMSDNTAANLLLTTIGGPKELTAFLHNMGDHVTRLDRW
                     EPELNEAIPNDERDTTMPVAMATTLRKLLTGELLTLASRQQLIDWMEADKVAGPLLRSA
                     LPAGWFIADKSGAGERGSRGIIAALGPDGKPSRIVVIYTTGSQATMDERNRQIAEIGAS
                     LIKHW"
     primer_bind     7478..7497
                     /label=Amp-R
                     /note="Ampicillin resistance gene, reverse primer"
     promoter        complement(7716..7820)
                     /gene="bla"
                     /label=AmpR promoter
     primer_bind     7888..7906
                     /label=pBRforEco
                     /note="pBR322 vectors, upsteam of EcoRI site, forward
                     primer"
ORIGIN
        1 tcgcgcgttt cggtgatgac ggtgaaaacc tctgacacat gcagctcccg gagacggtca
       61 cagcttgtct gtaagcggat gccgggagca gacaagcccg tcagggcgcg tcagcgggtg
      121 ttggcgggtg tcggggctgg cttaactatg cggcatcaga gcagattgta ctgagagtgc
      181 accataaatt cccgttttaa gagcttggtg agcgctagga gtcactgcca ggtatcgttt
      241 gaacacggca ttagtcaggg aagtcataac acagtccttt cccgcaattt tctttttcta
      301 ttactcttgg cctcctctag tacactctat atttttttat gcctcggtaa tgattttcat
      361 tttttttttt ccacctagcg gatgactctt tttttttctt agcgattggc attatcacat
      421 aatgaattat acattatata aagtaatgtg atttcttcga agaatatact aaaaaatgag
      481 caggcaagat aaacgaaggc aaagatgaca gagcagaaag ccctagtaaa gcgtattaca
      541 aatgaaacca agattcagat tgcgatctct ttaaagggtg gtcccctagc gatagagcac
      601 tcgatcttcc cagaaaaaga ggcagaagca gtagcagaac aggccacaca atcgcaagtg
      661 attaacgtcc acacaggtat agggtttctg gaccatatga tacatgctct ggccaagcat
      721 tccggctggt cgctaatcgt tgagtgcatt ggtgacttac acatagacga ccatcacacc
      781 actgaagact gcgggattgc tctcggtcaa gcttttaaag aggccctagg ggccgtgcgt
      841 ggagtaaaaa ggtttggatc aggatttgcg cctttggatg aggcactttc cagagcggtg
      901 gtagatcttt cgaacaggcc gtacgcagtt gtcgaacttg gtttgcaaag ggagaaagta
      961 ggagatctct cttgcgagat gatcccgcat tttcttgaaa gctttgcaga ggctagcaga
     1021 attaccctcc acgttgattg tctgcgaggc aagaatgatc atcaccgtag tgagagtgcg
     1081 ttcaaggctc ttgcggttgc cataagagaa gccacctcgc ccaatggtac caacgatgtt
     1141 ccctccacca aaggtgttct tatgtagtga caccgattat ttaaagctgc agcatacgat
     1201 atatatacat gtgtatatat gtatacctat gaatgtcagt aagtatgtat acgaacagta
     1261 tgatactgaa gatgacaagg taatgcatca ttctatacgt gtcattctga acgaggcgcg
     1321 ctttcctttt ttctttttgc tttttctttt tttttctctt gaactcgacg gatctatgcg
     1381 gtgtgaaata ccgcacagat gcgtaaggag aaaataccgc atcaggaaat tgtaaacgtt
     1441 aatattttgt taaaattcgc gttaaatttt tgttaaatca gctcattttt taaccaatag
     1501 gccgaaatcg gcaaaatccc ttataaatca aaagaataga ccgagatagg gttgagtgtt
     1561 gttccagttt ggaacaagag tccactatta aagaacgtgg actccaacgt caaaggnnnn
     1621 nnnnnnnnnn nnnnnnnnnn nnnnnnnnnn nnnnnnnnnn nnnnntnnnn nnnnnnnnnn
     1681 nnnnnnnnnn nnnnnnnnnn nnnnnnnnnn nnnnnnnnnn nnnnnnnnnn nnnnnnnnnn
     1741 nnnnnnnnnn nnnnnnngnn nnnnnnnnnn nnnnnnnnnn nnnnnnnnnn nnnnnnnnnn
     1801 nnnnnnnnnn nnnnnnnnnn nnnnnnnnnn nnnnnnnnnn nnnnnnnnnn nnnnnnnnnn
     1861 nnnnnnnnnn nnnnnnnnnn nncgcgccat tcgccattca ggctgcgcaa ctgttgggaa
     1921 gggcgatcgg tgcgggcctc ttcgctatta cgccagctgg cgaaaggggg atgtgctgca
     1981 aggcgattaa gttgggtaac gccagggttt tcccagtcac gacgttgtaa aacgacggcc
     2041 agtgaattgt aatacgactc actatagggc gaattggagc tccaccgcgg tggcggccgc
     2101 tctagaacta gtggatcccc cctggcacga caggtttccc gactggaaag cgggcagtga
     2161 gcgcaacgca attaatgtga gttacctcac tcattaggca ccccaggctt tacactttat
     2221 gcttccggct cctatgttgt gtggaattgt gagcggataa caatttcaca caggaaacag
     2281 ctatgaccat gattacgcca agcgcgcaat taaccctcac taaagggaac aaaagctggg
     2341 ggcccggaaa cagctatgac catgattacg ccaagcttgg ctgcaggtcg agtttatcat
     2401 tatcaatact cgccatttca aagaatacgt aaataattaa tagtagtgat tttcctaact
     2461 ttatttagtc aaaaaattag ccttttaatt ctgctgtaac ccgtacatgc caaaataggg
     2521 ggcgggttac acagaatata taacactgat ggtgcttggg tgaacaggtt tattcctggc
     2581 atccactaaa tataatggag cccgcttttt aagctggcat ccagaaaaaa aaagaatccc
     2641 agcaccaaaa tattgttttc ttcaccaacc atcagttcat aggtccattc tcttagcgca
     2701 actacagaga acagggcaca aacaggcaaa aaacgggcac aacctcaatg gagtgatgca
     2761 acctgcctgg agtaaatgat gacacaaggc aattgaccca cgcatgtatc tatctcattt
     2821 tcttacacct tctattacct tctgctctct ctgatttgga aaaagctgaa aaaaaaggtt
     2881 taaaccagtt ccctgaaatt attcccctac ttgactaata agtatataaa gacggtaggt
     2941 attgattgta attctgtaaa tctatttctt aaacttctta aattctactt ttatagttag
     3001 tctttttttt agttttaaaa caccaagaac ttagtttcgt ccggaatgtc caatttactg
     3061 accgtacacc aaaatttgcc tgcattaccg gtcgatgcaa cgagtgatga ggttcgcaag
     3121 aacctgatgg acatgttcag ggatcgccag gcgttttctg agcatacctg gaaaatgctt
     3181 ctgtccgttt gccggtcgtg ggcggcatgg tgcaagttga ataaccggaa atggtttccc
     3241 gcagaacctg aagatgttcg cgattatctt ctatatcttc aggcgcgcgg tctggcagta
     3301 aaaactatcc agcaacattt gggccagcta aacatgcttc atcgtcggtc cgggctgcca
     3361 cgaccaagtg acagcaatgc tgtttcactg gttatgcggc ggatccgaaa agaaaacgtt
     3421 gatgccggtg aacgtgcaaa acaggctcta gcgttcgaac gcactgattt cgaccaggtt
     3481 cgttcactca tggaaaatag cgatcgctgc caggatatac gtaatctggc atttctgggg
     3541 attgcttata acaccctgtt acgtatagcc gaaattgcca ggatcagggt taaagatatc
     3601 tcacgtactg acggtgggag aatgttaatc catattggca gaacgaaaac gctggttagc
     3661 accgcaggtg tagagaaggc acttagcctg ggggtaacta aactggtcga gcgatggatt
     3721 tccgtctctg gtgtagctga tgatccgaat aactacctgt tttgccgggt cagaaaaaat
     3781 ggtgttgccg cgccatctgc caccagccag ctatcaactc gcgccctgga agggattttt
     3841 gaagcagctc atcgactgat ttacggcgct gaggatgact ctggtcagag gtacctggcc
     3901 tggtctggac acagtgcccg tgtcggagcc gcgcgagata tggcccgcgc tggagtttca
     3961 ataccggaga tcatgcaagc tggtggctgg accaatgtaa atattgtcat gaactatatc
     4021 cgtaacctgg atagtgaaac aggggcaatg gtggtcctgc tggaagatgg cgatctcgag
     4081 ccatccgctg gagacatgag agctgccaac ctttggccaa gcccgctcat gatcaaacgc
     4141 tctaaggaga acagcctggc cttgtccctg acggccgacc agatggtcag tgccttgttg
     4201 gatgctgagc cccccatact ctattccgag tatgatccta ccagaccctt cagtgaagct
     4261 tcgatgatgg gcttactgac caacctggca gacagggagc tggttcacat gatcaactgg
     4321 gcgaagaggg tgccaggctt tgtggatttg accctccatg atcaggtcca ccttctagaa
     4381 tgtgcctggc tagggatcct gatgattggt ctcgtctggc gctccatgga acacccgggg
     4441 aagctcctgt ttgctcctaa cttgctcctg gacaggaatc aaggtaaatg tgtggaaggc
     4501 atggtggaga tcttcgacat gctgctggtt acatcatctc ggttccgcat gatgaatctg
     4561 cagggagagg agtttgtgtg cctcaaatct attattttgc ttaattctgg agtatacaca
     4621 tttctgtcca gcaccctgaa gtctctcgag gagaaggacc atatccaccg agtcctggac
     4681 aagatcacag acactttgat ccacctgatg gccaaggcag gcctgaccct gcagcagcag
     4741 caccagcggc tagcccagct cctcctcctc ctctcccaca tcaggcacat gagtaacgaa
     4801 ggcatggagc atctgtacag catgaagtgc aagaacgtgg tacccctcta tgacctgctg
     4861 ctggagatgc tggacgccca ccgcctacat gcgcccacta gtcgtggagg ggcatccgtg
     4921 gaggagacgg accaaagcca cttggccact gcgggctcta cttcatcgca ttccttgcaa
     4981 aagtattaca tcacggggga ggcagagggt ttccctgcca cagtctgagt agaatgcctg
     5041 atattgactc aatatccgtt gcgtttcctg tcaaaagtat gcgtagtgct gaacatttcg
     5101 tgatgaatgc caccgaggaa gaagcacggc gcggttttgc taaagtgatg tctgagtttg
     5161 gcgaactctt gggtaaggtt ggaattgtcg acctcgagtc atgtaattag ttatgtcacg
     5221 cttacattca cgccctcccc ccacatccgc tctaaccgaa aaggaaggag ttagacaacc
     5281 tgaagtctag gtccctattt atttttttat agttatgtta gtattaagaa cgttatttat
     5341 atttcaaatt tttctttttt ttctgtacag acgcgtgtac gcatgtaaca ttatactgaa
     5401 aaccttgctt gagaaggttt tgggacgctc gaaggcttta atttgcggcc ggtacccaat
     5461 tcgccctata gtgagtcgta ttacgcgcgc tcactggccg tcgttttaca acgtcgtgac
     5521 tgggaaaacc ctggcgttac ccaacttaat cgccttgcag cacatccccc tttcgccagg
     5581 ggctgcagga attcgatatc aagcttatcg ataccgtcga cctcgagggg gggcccggta
     5641 cccagctttt gttcccttta gtgagggtta attccgagct tggcgtaatc atggtcatag
     5701 ctgtttcctg tgtgaaattg ttatccgctc acaattccac acaacatacg agccggaagc
     5761 ataaagtgta aagcctgggg tgcctaatga gtgaggtaac tcacattaat tgcgttgcgc
     5821 tcactgcccg ctttccagtc gggaaacctg tcgtgccagc tgcattaatg aatcggccaa
     5881 cgcgcgggga gaggcggttt gcgtattggg cgctcttccg cttcctcgct cactgactcg
     5941 ctgcgctcgg tcgttcggct gcggcgagcg gtatcagctc actcaaaggc ggtaatacgg
     6001 ttatccacag aatcagggga taacgcagga aagaacatgt gagcaaaagg ccagcaaaag
     6061 gccaggaacc gtaaaaaggc cgcgttgctg gcgtttttcc ataggctccg cccccctgac
     6121 gagcatcaca aaaatcgacg ctcaagtcag aggtggcgaa acccgacagg actataaaga
     6181 taccaggcgt ttccccctgg aagctccctc gtgcgctctc ctgttccgac cctgccgctt
     6241 accggatacc tgtccgcctt tctcccttcg ggaagcgtgg cgctttctca tagctcacgc
     6301 tgtaggtatc tcagttcggt gtaggtcgtt cgctccaagc tgggctgtgt gcacgaaccc
     6361 cccgttcagc ccgaccgctg cgccttatcc ggtaactatc gtcttgagtc caacccggta
     6421 agacacgact tatcgccact ggcagcagcc actggtaaca ggattagcag agcgaggtat
     6481 gtaggcggtg ctacagagtt cttgaagtgg tggcctaact acggctacac tagaaggaca
     6541 gtatttggta tctgcgctct gctgaagcca gttaccttcg gaaaaagagt tggtagctct
     6601 tgatccggca aacaaaccac cgctggtagc ggtggttttt ttgtttgcaa gcagcagatt
     6661 acgcgcagaa aaaaaggatc tcaagaagat cctttgatct tttctacggg gtctgacgct
     6721 cagtggaacg aaaactcacg ttaagggatt ttggtcatga gattatcaaa aaggatcttc
     6781 acctagatcc ttttaaatta aaaatgaagt tttaaatcaa tctaaagtat atatgagtaa
     6841 acttggtctg acagttacca atgcttaatc agtgaggcac ctatctcagc gatctgtcta
     6901 tttcgttcat ccatagttgc ctgactcccc gtcgtgtaga taactacgat acgggagggc
     6961 ttaccatctg gccccagtgc tgcaatgata ccgcgagacc cacgctcacc ggctccagat
     7021 ttatcagcaa taaaccagcc agccggaagg gccgagcgca gaagtggtcc tgcaacttta
     7081 tccgcctcca tccagtctat taattgttgc cgggaagcta gagtaagtag ttcgccagtt
     7141 aatagtttgc gcaacgttgt tgccattgct acaggcatcg tggtgtcacg ctcgtcgttt
     7201 ggtatggctt cattcagctc cggttcccaa cgatcaaggc gagttacatg atcccccatg
     7261 ttgtgcaaaa aagcggttag ctccttcggt cctccgatcg ttgtcagaag taagttggcc
     7321 gcagtgttat cactcatggt tatggcagca ctgcataatt ctcttactgt catgccatcc
     7381 gtaagatgct tttctgtgac tggtgagtac tcaaccaagt cattctgaga atagtgtatg
     7441 cggcgaccga gttgctcttg cccggcgtca atacgggata ataccgcgcc acatagcaga
     7501 actttaaaag tgctcatcat tggaaaacgt tcttcggggc gaaaactctc aaggatctta
     7561 ccgctgttga gatccagttc gatgtaaccc actcgtgcac ccaactgatc ttcagcatct
     7621 tttactttca ccagcgtttc tgggtgagca aaaacaggaa ggcaaaatgc cgcaaaaaag
     7681 ggaataaggg cgacacggaa atgttgaata ctcatactct tcctttttca atattattga
     7741 agcatttatc agggttattg tctcatgagc ggatacatat ttgaatgtat ttagaaaaat
     7801 aaacaaatag gggttccgcg cacatttccc cgaaaagtgc cacctgacgt ctaagaaacc
     7861 attattatca tgacattaac ctataaaaat aggcgtatca cgaggccctt tcgtk
//
