>Addgene plasmid #64769 | pTW040 | addgene partial sequence | sequence record 112985 | GPDpro-F 5'-CGGTAGGTATTGATTGTAATTCTG-3'
TCTTAAATTCTACTTTTATAGTTAGTCTTTTTTTTAGTTTTAAAACACCAAGAACTTAGTTTCGTCCGGA
ATGTCCAATTTACTGACCGTACACCAAAATTTGCCTGCATTACCGGTCGATGCAACGAGTGATGAGGTTC
GCAAGAACCTGATGGACATGTTCAGGGATCGCCAGGCGTTTTCTGAGCATACCTGGAAAATGCTTCTGTC
CGTTTGCCGGTCGTGGGCGGCATGGTGCAAGTTGAATAACCGGAAATGGTTTCCCGCAGAACCTGAAGAT
GTTCGCGATTATCTTCTATATCTTCAGGCGCGCGGTCTGGCAGTAAAAACTATCCAGCAACATTTGGGCC
AGCTAAACATGCTTCATCGTCGGTCCGGGCTGCCACGACCAAGTGACAGCAATGCTGTTTCACTGGTTAT
GCGGCGGATCCGAAAAGAAAACGTTGATGCCGGTGAACGTGCAAAACAGGCTCTAGCGTTCGAACGCACT
GATTTCGACCAGGTTCGTTCACTCATGGAAAATAGCGATCGCTGCCAGGATATACGTAATCTGGCATTTC
TGGGGATTGCTTATAACACCCTGTTACGTATAGCCGAAATTGCCAGGATCAGGGTTAAAGATATCTCACG
TACTGACGGTGGGAGAATGTTAATCCATATTGGCAGAACGAAAACGCTGGTTAGCACCGCAGGTGTAGAG
AAGGCACTTAGCCTGGGGGTAACTAAACTGGTCGAGCGATGGATTTCCGTCTCTGGTGTAGCTGATGATC
CGAATAACTACCTGTTTTGCCGGGTCAGAAAAAATGGTGTTGCCGCGCCATCTGCCACCAGCCAGCTATC
AACTCGCGCCCTGGAAGGGATTTTTGAAGCAGCTCATCGACTGATTTACGGCGCTGAGGATGACTCTGGT
CAGAGGTACCTGGCCTGGTCTGGACACAGTGCCCGTGTCGGAGCCGCGCGAGATATGGCCCGCGCTGGAG
TTTCAATACCGGAGATCATGCAAGCTGGTGGCTGGACCAATGTAAATATTGTCATGAACTATATCCGTAA
CCTGGATAGTGAAACAGGGGCAATGGTGGTCCTGCTG
