>Addgene plasmid #64769 | pTW040 | addgene partial sequence | sequence record 147983 | CYC1 5'-GCGTGAATGTAAGCGTGAC-3'
TTCCAACCTTACCCAAGAGTTCGCCAAACTCAGACATCACTTTAGCAAAACCGCGCCGTGCTTCTTCCTC
GGTGGCATTCATCACGAAATGTTCAGCACTACGCATACTTTTGACAGGAAACGCAACGGATATTGAGTCA
ATATCAGGCATTCTACTCAGACTGTGGCAGGGAAACCCTCTGCCTCCCCCGTGATGTAATACTTTTGCAA
GGAATGCGATGAAGTAGAGCCCGCAGTGGCCAAGTGGCTTTGGTCCGTCTCCTCCACGGATGCCCCTCCA
CGACTAGTGGGCGCATGTAGGCGGTGGGCGTCCAGCATCTCCAGCAGCAGGTCATAGAGGGGTACCACGT
TCTTGCACTTCATGCTGTACAGATGCTCCATGCCTTCGTTACTCATGTGCCTGATGTGGGAGAGGAGGAG
GAGGAGCTGGGCTAGCCGCTGGTGCTGCTGCTGCAGGGTCAGGCCTGCCTTGGCCATCAGGTGGATCAAA
GTGTCTGTGATCTTGTCCAGGACTCGGTGGATATGGTCCTTCTCCTCGAGAGACTTCAGGGTGCTGGACA
GAAATGTGTATACTCCAGAATTAAGCAAAATAATAGATTTGAGGCACACAAACTCCTCTCCCTGCAGATT
CATCATGCGGAACCGAGATGATGTAACCAGCAGCATGTCGAAGATCTCCACCATGCCTTCCACACATTTA
CCTTGATTCCTGTCCAGGAGCAAGTTAGGAGCAAACAGGAGCTTCCCCGGGTGTTCCATGGAGCGCCAGA
CGAGACCAATCATCAGGATCCCTAGCCAGGCACATTCTAGAAGGTGGACCTGATCATGGAGGGTCAAATC
CACAAAGCCTGGCACCCTCTTCGCCCAGTTGATCATGTGAACCAGCTCCCTGTCTGCCAGGTTGGTCAGT
AAGCCCATCATCGAAGCTTCACTGAAGGGTCTGGTAGGATCATACTCGGAATAGAGTATGGGGGGCTCAG
CATCCAACAAGGCACTGACCATCTGGTCGGCCGTCAGGGACAAGGCCAGGCTGTTCTCCTTAGAGCGTTT
GATCATGAGCGGGCTTGGCCAAAGGTTG
