>Addgene plasmid #64769 | pTW040 | addgene partial sequence | sequence record 149088 | pRSII-F1 5'-CGGCATCAGAGCAGATTGTAC-3'
GTTTTAAGAGCTTGGTGAGCGCTAGGAGTCACTGCCAGGTATCGTTTGAACACGGCATTAGTCAGGGAAG
TCATAACACAGTCCTTTCCCGCAATTTTCTTTTTCTATTACTCTTGGCCTCCTCTAGTACACTCTATATT
TTTTTATGCCTCGGTAATGATTTTCATTTTTTTTTTTCCACCTAGCGGATGACTCTTTTTTTTTCTTAGC
GATTGGCATTATCACATAATGAATTATACATTATATAAAGTAATGTGATTTCTTCGAAGAATATACTAAA
AAATGAGCAGGCAAGATAAACGAAGGCAAAGATGACAGAGCAGAAAGCCCTAGTAAAGCGTATTACAAAT
GAAACCAAGATTCAGATTGCGATCTCTTTAAAGGGTGGTCCCCTAGCGATAGAGCACTCGATCTTCCCAG
AAAAAGAGGCAGAAGCAGTAGCAGAACAGGCCACACAATCGCAAGTGATTAACGTCCACACAGGTATAGG
GTTTCTGGACCATATGATACATGCTCTGGCCAAGCATTCCGGCTGGTCGCTAATCGTTGAGTGCATTGGT
GACTTACACATAGACGACCATCACACCACTGAAGACTGCGGGATTGCTCTCGGTCAAGCTTTTAAAGAGG
CCCTAGGGGCCGTGCGTGGAGTAAAAAGGTTTGGATCAGGATTTGCGCCTTTGGATGAGGCACTTTCCAG
AGCGGTGGTAGATCTTTCGAACAGGCCGTACGCAGTTGTCGAACTTGGTTTGCAAAGGGAGAAAGTAGGA
GATCTCTCTTGCGAGATGATCCCGCATTTTCTTGAAAGCTTTGCAGAGGCTAGCAGAATTACCCTCCACG
TTGATTGTCTGCGAGGCAAGAATGATCATCACCGTAGTGAGAGTGCGTTCAAGGCTCTTGCGGTTGCCAT
AAGAGAAGCCACCTCGCCCAATGGTACCAACGATGTTCCCTCCACCAAAGGTGTTCTTATGTAGTGACAC
CGATTATTTAAAGC
